>Addgene plasmid #195224 | GFP-PODXL S481D | addgene full sequence | sequence record 389335 | Addgene NGS Result
TGCCACCTGACGTCGACGGATCGGGAGATCGATCTCCCGATCCCCTATGGTGCACTCTCAGTACAATCTG
CTCTGATGCCGCATAGTTAAGCCAGTATCTGCTCCCTGCTTGTGTGTTGGAGGTCGCTGAGTAGTGCGCG
AGCAAAATTTAAGCTACAACAAGGCAAGGCTTGACCGACAATTGCATGAAGAATCTGCTTAGGGTTAGGC
GTTTTGCGCTGCTTCGCGATGTACGGGCCAGATATACGCGTTGACATTGATTATTGACTAGTTATTAATA
GTAATCAATTACGGGGTCATTAGTTCATAGCCCATATATGGAGTTCCGCGTTACATAACTTACGGTAAAT
GGCCCGCCTGGCTGACCGCCCAACGACCCCCGCCCATTGACGTCAATAATGACGTATGTTCCCATAGTAA
CGCCAATAGGGACTTTCCATTGACGTCAATGGGTGGAGTATTTACGGTAAACTGCCCACTTGGCAGTACA
TCAAGTGTATCATATGCCAAGTACGCCCCCTATTGACGTCAATGACGGTAAATGGCCCGCCTGGCATTAT
GCCCAGTACATGACCTTATGGGACTTTCCTACTTGGCAGTACATCTACGTATTAGTCATCGCTATTACCA
TGGTGATGCGGTTTTGGCAGTACATCAATGGGCGTGGATAGCGGTTTGACTCACGGGGATTTCCAAGTCT
CCACCCCATTGACGTCAATGGGAGTTTGTTTTGGCACCAAAATCAACGGGACTTTCCAAAATGTCGTAAC
AACTCCGCCCCATTGACGCAAATGGGCGGTAGGCGTGTACGGTGGGAGGTCTATATAAGCAGAGCTCTCT
GGCTAACTAGAGAACCCACTGCTTACTGGCTTATCGAAATTAATACGACTCACTATAGGGAGACCCAAGC
TTGGTACCATGGCCTTACCAGTGACCGCCTTGCTCCTGCCGCTAGCCTTGCTGCTGCATGCCGCCAGGCC
GTATACTGATATCGAAATGAATCGATTGGGTAAGATGGTGAGCAAGGGCGAGGAGCTGTTCACCGGGGTG
GTGCCCATCCTGGTCGAGCTGGACGGCGACGTAAACGGCCACAAGTTCAGCGTGTCCGGCGAGGGCGAGG
GCGATGCCACCTACGGCAAGCTGACCCTGAAGTTCATCTGCACCACCGGCAAGCTGCCCGTGCCCTGGCC
CACCCTCGTGACCACCCTGACCTACGGCGTGCAGTGCTTCAGCCGCTACCCCGACCACATGAAGCAGCAC
GACTTCTTCAAGTCCGCCATGCCCGAAGGCTACGTCCAGGAGCGCACCATCTTCTTCAAGGACGACGGCA
ACTACAAGACCCGCGCCGAGGTGAAGTTCGAGGGCGACACCCTGGTGAACCGCATCGAGCTGAAGGGCAT
CGACTTCAAGGAGGACGGCAACATCCTGGGGCACAAGCTGGAGTACAACTACAACAGCCACAACGTCTAT
ATCATGACCGACAAGCAGAAGAACGGCATCAAGGTGAACTTCAAGATCCGCCACAACATCGAGGACGGCA
GCGTGCAGCTCGCCGACCACTACCAGCAGAACACCCCCATCGGCGACGGCCCCGTGCTGCTGCCCGACAA
CCACTACCTGAGCACCCAGTCCGCCCTGAGCAAAGACCCCAACGAGAAGCGCGATCACATGGTCCTGCTG
GAGTTCGTGACCGCCGCCGGGATCACTCTCGGCATGGACGAGCTGTACAAGAATGGCACAGAAGGCCCTA
ACTTCTACGTGCCCTTCTCCAATGCGACGGAATTCCAGGAAAAGAGTCCCCAGCCCGGCCCAACCCCCAT
GGCCACTTCAACATCTACCAGGCCTGCCCCAGCCTCAGCCCCAGCCCCCAAAAGCTCCGTGGCGGCTTCG
GTCCCGGCCGAGCAGAACACTACACCCATGACGACGAAAGCCCCAGCCACCCAGAGCCCCTCTGCATCCC
CTGGAAGCTCCGTGGAGAACTCAGCCCCGGCCCAGGGCTCGACCACAACACAGCAGAGCCTGAGTGTTAC
TACTAAGGCTGAAGCTAAGGATGCAGGTGGCGTCCCCACGGCACACGTCACCGGCTCTGCTCGGCCTGTC
ACCAGTGGCAGCCAGGTCGCAGCTCAGGACCCAGCTGCATCCAAAGCTCCGAGCAACCACAGCATCACCA
CAAAGCCTCTGGCCACAGAGGCCACGAGCCAGGCCCCCCGTCAGACCACAGATGTCGGCACCCCGGGACC
CACTGCTCCTCCTGTGACCAACTCGACCAGCCCTGACCTGCTGGGCCATGCCACCCCGAAGCCCTCCGAG
GGGCCCCAGCTCAGTTTCCCCACGGCTGCTGGCAGCCTGGGCCCTGTCACTGGCTCTGGCACCGGCTCTG
GCACCCTCTCCACACCCCAGGGGAAGCCTGCGACACTGACGCCCGTGGCCAGCTCAGCAGAGACTCAAGG
GATGCCCAGCCCGATGCCACCCAGCCCAGCCTCCCCCTCCTCCTCCCCCTTTCCCTCCTCTCCCTCCCCC
TCCCCCGCACTGCAGCCCTCGGGCCCCTCGGCGGCAGGAACAGAGGACACAACCGGCAGGGGCCCCACAA
GCTCCAGCACTGAGTTGGCTTCAACTGCCCTGCACGGCCCCAGCACGCTTTCCCCCACCTCGGCAGTGAG
AGACCAGAGGGTAAGCTGCGGGCCTCCGGAGAGACCAACCGAGCAGCTGCTCATCCTGAACCTCACCAGA
AGCAGCCCCTGCACAGACAGCCTTCCGGAAGACAAACTGGTCACCCTGCTGTGCCGAGCGGCCAAGCCCA
CCTTCAACCCCGCCCAGGACCAGTGCCACGTGCTGCTGGCGCCCATGCTGGGGAGCCACGCGGTGGTGGT
CAAAGAAATCACCATCAAGACGAATCTGCTGCCCACGGCCGTGTTCGAGCTGCTGAAGGACAGATGGGAT
GACCTGAGAGAGGAGGGCGTCAGCGACATGCAGCTGGGGGACCAGGGGCCCCCGGAGGAGACCGAGGACC
GCTTCAGCCTGCCGCTCATCATCACCATCGTCTGCATGGCCTCCTTCCTGCTGCTTGTCGCGGCCCTCTA
CGGCTGCTGCCACCAGCGCCTCGACCATAGGAAGGACCAGCAACGACTCACGGAGGAGCTGCAGACCGTG
GAGAACGGTTACCATGACAACCCGACCCTAGAAGTGATGGAGACGTCGGCCGAGATGCAGGAGAAGAAGG
TGGTCAACCTTAACGGGGAGCTGGGGGACAGCTGGATTGTCCCGCTGGACAACCTGACCAAGGACGACCT
GGACGAGGAGGAGGACACGCACCTCTAAGCGGCCGCTCGAGCATGCATCTAGAGGGCCCTATTCTATAGT
GTCACCTAAATGCTAGAGCTCGCTGATCAGCCTCGACTGTGCCTTCTAGTTGCCAGCCATCTGTTGTTTG
CCCCTCCCCCGTGCCTTCCTTGACCCTGGAAGGTGCCACTCCCACTGTCCTTTCCTAATAAAATGAGGAA
ATTGCATCGCATTGTCTGAGTAGGTGTCATTCTATTCTGGGGGGTGGGGTGGGGCAGGACAGCAAGGGGG
AGGATTGGGAAGACAATAGCAGGCATGCTGGGGATGCGGTGGGCTCTATGGCTTCTGAGGCGGAAAGAAC
CAGCTGGGGCTCTAGGGGGTATCCCC
[124 nt withheld, positions 3667-3790]
C
[91 nt withheld, positions 3792-3882]
A
[49 nt withheld, positions 3884-3932]
CCTTTGACGTTGGAGTCCACGTTCTTT
[37 nt withheld, positions 3960-3996]
ACCCTATCTCGGTCTATTCTTTTGATTTATAAGGGATTTTGCCGATTTCGGCCTATTGGTTAAAAAATGA
GCTGATTTAACAAAAATTTAACGCGAATTAATTCTGTGGAATGTGTGTCAGTTAGGGTGTGGAAAGTCCC
CAGGCTCCCCAGCAGGCAGAAGTATGCAAAGCATGCATCTCAATTAGTCAGCAACCAGGTGTGGAAAGTC
CCCAGGCTCCCCAGCAGGCAGAAGTATGCAAAGCATGCATCTCAATTAGTCAGCAACCATAGTCCCGCCC
CTAACTCCGCCCATCCCGCCCCTAACTCCGCCCAGTTCCGCCCATTCTCCGCCCCATGGCTGACTAATTT
TTTTTATTTATGCAGAGGCCGAGGCCGCCTCTGCCTCTGAGCTATTCCAGAAGTAGTGAGGAGGCTTTTT
TGGAGGCCTAGGCTTTTGCAAAAAGCTCCCGGGAGCTTGTATATCCATTTTCGGATCTGATCAAGAGACA
GGATGAGGATCGTTTCGCATGATTGAACAAGATGGATTGCACGCAGGTTCTCCGGCCGCTTGGGTGGAGA
GGCTATTCGGCTATGACTGGGCACAACAGACAATCGGCTGCTCTGATGCCGCCGTGTTCCGGCTGTCAGC
GCAGGGGCGCCCGGTTCTTTTTGTCAAGACCGACCTGTCCGGTGCCCTGAATGAACTGCAGGACGAGGCA
GCGCGGCTATCGTGGCTGGCCACGACGGGCGTTCCTTGCGCAGCTGTGCTCGACGTTGTCACTGAAGCGG
GAAGGGACTGGCTGCTATTGGGCGAAGTGCCGGGGCAGGATCTCCTGTCATCTCACCTTGCTCCTGCCGA
GAAAGTATCCATCATGGCTGATGCAATGCGGCGGCTGCATACGCTTGATCCGGCTACCTGCCCATTCGAC
CACCAAGCGAAACATCGCATCGAGCGAGCACGTACTCGGATGGAAGCCGGTCTTGTCGATCAGGATGATC
TGGACGAAGAGCATCAGGGGCTCGCGCCAGCCGAACTGTTCGCCAGGCTCAAGGCGCGCATGCCCGACGG
CGAGGATCTCGTCGTGACCCATGGCGATGCCTGCTTGCCGAATATCATGGTGGAAAATGGCCGCTTTTCT
GGATTCATCGACTGTGGCCGGCTGGGTGTGGCGGACCGCTATCAGGACATAGCGTTGGCTACCCGTGATA
TTGCTGAAGAGCTTGGCGGCGAATGGGCTGACCGCTTCCTCGTGCTTTACGGTATCGCCGCTCCCGATTC
GCAGCGCATCGCCTTCTATCGCCTTCTTGACGAGTTCTTCTGAGCGGGACTCTGGGGTTCGAAATGACCG
ACCAAGCGACGCCCAACCTGCCATCACGAGATTTCGATTCCACCGCCGCCTTCTATGAAAGGTTGGGCTT
CGGAATCGTTTTCCGGGACGCCGGCTGGATGATCCTCCAGCGCGGGGATCTCATGCTGGAGTTCTTCGCC
CACCCCAACTTGTTTATTGCAGCTTATAATGGTTACAAATAAAGCAATAGCATCACAAATTTCACAAATA
AAGCATTTTTTTCACTGCATTCTAGTTGTGGTTTGTCCAAACTCATCAATGTATCTTATCATGTCTGTAT
ACCGTCGACCTCTAGCTAGAGCTTGGCGTAATCATGGTCATAGCTGTTTCCTGTGTGAAATTGTTATCCG
CTCACAATTCCACACAACATACGAGCCGGAAGCATAAAGTGTAAAGCCTGGGGTGCCTAATGAGTGAGCT
AACTCACATTAATTGCGTTGCGCTCACTGCCCGCTTTCCAGTCGGGAAACCTGTCGTGCCAGCTGCATTA
ATGAATCGGCCAACGCGCGGGGAGAGGCGGTTTGCGTATTGGGCGCTCTTCCGCTTCCTCGCTCACTGAC
TCGCTGCGCTCGGTCGTTCGGCTGCGGCGAGCGGTATCAGCTCACTCAAAGGCGGTAATACGGTTATCCA
CAGAATCAGGGGATAACGCAGGAAAGAACATGTGAGCAAAAGGCCAGCAAAAGGCCAGGAACCGTAAAAA
GGCCGCGTTGCTGGCGTTTTTCCATAGGCTCCGCCCCCCTGACGAGCATCACAAAAATCGACGCTCAAGT
CAGAGGTGGCGAAACCCGACAGGACTATAAAGATACCAGGCGTTTCCCCCTGGAAGCTCCCTCGTGCGCT
CTCCTGTTCCGACCCTGCCGCTTACCGGATACCTGTCCGCCTTTCTCCCTTCGGGAAGCGTGGCGCTTTC
TCATAGCTCACGCTGTAGGTATCTCAGTTCGGTGTAGGTCGTTCGCTCCAAGCTGGGCTGTGTGCACGAA
CCCCCCGTTCAGCCCGACCGCTGCGCCTTATCCGGTAACTATCGTCTTGAGTCCAACCCGGTAAGACACG
ACTTATCGCCACTGGCAGCAGCCACTGGTAACAGGATTAGCAGAGCGAGGTATGTAGGCGGTGCTACAGA
GTTCTTGAAGTGGTGGCCTAACTACGGCTACACTAGAAGAACAGTATTTGGTATCTGCGCTCTGCTGAAG
CCAGTTACCTTCGGAAAAAGAGTTGGTAGCTCTTGATCCGGCAAACAAACCACCGCTGGTAGCGGTGGTT
TTTTTGTTTGCAAGCAGCAGATTACGCGCAGAAAAAAAGGATCTCAAGAAGATCCTTTGATCTTTTCTAC
GGGGTCTGACGCTCAGTGGAACGAAAACTCACGTTAAGGGATTTTGGTCATGAGATTATCAAAAAGGATC
TTCACCTAGATCCTTTTAAATTAAAAATGAAGTTTTAAATCAATCTAAAGTATATATGAGTAAACTTGGT
CTGACAGTTACCAATGCTTAATCAGTGAGGCACCTATCTCAGCGATCTGTCTATTTCGTTCATCCATAGT
TGCCTGACTCCCCGTCGTGTAGATAACTACGATACGGGAGGGCTTACCATCTGGCCCCAGTGCTGCAATG
ATACCGCGAGACCCACGCTCACCGGCTCCAGATTTATCAGCAATAAACCAGCCAGCCGGAAGGGCCGAGC
GCAGAAGTGGTCCTGCAACTTTATCCGCCTCCATCCAGTCTATTAATTGTTGCCGGGAAGCTAGAGTAAG
TAGTTCGCCAGTTAATAGTTTGCGCAACGTTGTTGCCATTGCTACAGGCATCGTGGTGTCACGCTCGTCG
TTTGGTATGGCTTCATTCAGCTCCGGTTCCCAACGATCAAGGCGAGTTACATGATCCCCCATGTTGTGCA
AAAAAGCGGTTAGCTCCTTCGGTCCTCCGATCGTTGTCAGAAGTAAGTTGGCCGCAGTGTTATCACTCAT
GGTTATGGCAGCACTGCATAATTCTCTTACTGTCATGCCATCCGTAAGATGCTTTTCTGTGACTGGTGAG
TACTCAACCAAGTCATTCTGAGAATAGTGTATGCGGCGACCGAGTTGCTCTTGCCCGGCGTCAATACGGG
ATAATACCGCGCCACATAGCAGAACTTTAAAAGTGCTCATCATTGGAAAACGTTCTTCGGGGCGAAAACT
CTCAAGGATCTTACCGCTGTTGAGATCCAGTTCGATGTAACCCACTCGTGCACCCAACTGATCTTCAGCA
TCTTTTACTTTCACCAGCGTTTCTGGGTGAGCAAAAACAGGAAGGCAAAATGCCGCAAAAAAGGGAATAA
GGGCGACACGGAAATGTTGAATACTCATACTCTTCCTTTTTCAATATTATTGAAGCATTTATCAGGGTTA
TTGTCTCATGAGCGGATACATATTTGAATGTATTTAGAAAAATAAACAAATAGGGGTTCCGCGCACATTT
CCCCGAAAAG
Features (pLannotate 1.2.2; 23 found; start..end, strand, type, name):
     46..98      -  misc_feature   bom (fragment): basis of mobility region from pBR322
    253..632     +  enhancer       CMV enhancer: human cytomegalovirus immediate early enhancer
    633..836     +  promoter       CMV promoter: human cytomegalovirus (CMV) immediate early promoter
    832..865     +  LTR            5' LTR (truncated) (fragment): truncated 5' long terminal repeat (LTR) from HIV-1
    881..899     +  promoter       T7 promoter: promoter for bacteriophage T7 RNA polymerase
    919..981     +  CDS            CD8A (fragment): CD8A_HUMAN - Also known as MAL. Experimental evidence at protein level: Swiss-Prot protein existence level 1. Integral membrane glycoprotein that plays an essential role in the immune response and serves multiple functions in responses against both external and internal offenses. In T-cells, functions primarily as a coreceptor for MHC class I molecule:peptide complex. The antigens presented by class I peptides are derived from cytosolic proteins while class II derived from extracellular proteins. Interacts simultaneously with the T-cell receptor (TCR) and the MHC class I proteins presented by
   1015..1731    +  CDS            EGFP: EGFP is a basic (constitutively fluorescent) green fluorescent protein published in 1996, derived from Aequorea victoria. It is reported to be a rapidly-maturing weak dimer with moderate acid sensitivity.
   1786..3315    +  CDS            PODXL (fragment): PODXL_RABIT - Also known as PCLP1. Experimental evidence at protein level: Swiss-Prot protein existence level 1. Involved in the regulation of both adhesion and cell morphology and cancer progression. Functions as an anti-adhesive molecule that maintains an open filtration pathway between neighboring foot processes in the podocyte by charge repulsion. Acts as a pro- adhesive molecule, enhancing the adherence of cells to immobilized ligands, increasing the rate of migration and cell-cell contacts in an integrin-dependent manner. Induces the formation of apical actin- dependent microvilli. Invol
   3353..3371    -  promoter       SP6 promoter: promoter for bacteriophage SP6 RNA polymerase
   3397..3621    +  polyA_signal   bGH poly(A) signal: bovine growth hormone polyadenylation signal
   3625..3646    +  promoter       SV40 promoter (fragment): SV40 enhancer and early promoter
   3667..4095    +  rep_origin     f1 ori (sequence partly withheld): f1 bacteriophage origin of replication; arrow indicates direction of (+) strand synthesis
   4109..4438    +  promoter       SV40 promoter: SV40 enhancer and early promoter
   4505..5296    +  CDS            neo: KKA2_KLEPN - Also known as kan, nptII. Experimental evidence at protein level: Swiss-Prot protein existence level 1. Resistance to kanamycin, neomycin, paromomycin, ribostamycin, butirosin and gentamicin B. From Klebsiella pneumoniae.
   5320..5478    +  CDS            ble (fragment): BLE_KLEPN - Experimental evidence at protein level: Swiss-Prot protein existence level 1. Binding protein with a strong affinity to the bleomycin family of antibiotics. Binds to CL990; an antimitotic-antibiotic compound. From Klebsiella pneumoniae.
   5473..5594    +  polyA_signal   SV40 poly(A) signal: SV40 polyadenylation signal
   5667..5683    -  protein_bind   lac operator: The lac repressor binds to the lac operator to inhibit transcription in E. coli. This inhibition can be relieved by adding lactose or isopropyl-β-D-thiogalactopyranoside (IPTG). lac repressor encoded by lacI
   5691..5721    -  promoter       lac promoter: promoter for the E. coli lac operon
   5736..5757    -  protein_bind   CAP binding site: CAP binding activates transcription in the presence of cAMP. E. coli catabolite activator protein
   5770..5862    -  CDS            lacI (fragment): lac repressor; lacI; The lac repressor binds to the lac operator to inhibit transcription in E. coli. This inhibition can be relieved by adding lactose or isopropyl-β-D-thiogalactopyranoside (IPTG).
   6045..6633    -  rep_origin     ori: high-copy-number ColE1/pMB1/pBR322/pUC origin of replication
   6804..7664    -  CDS            AmpR: β-lactamase; bla; confers resistance to ampicillin, carbenicillin, and related antibiotics
   7665..7769    -  promoter       AmpR promoter: bla
