[The description below was written by a language model from this plasmid's Addgene catalogue record and pLannotate feature annotations shown in this document.]
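Description:
GFP-PODXL S481D is a mammalian expression plasmid of about 7.8 kb, built on a pcDNA-type backbone recorded as pcDNA-GFP-VSVG. It carries rabbit (O. cuniculus) podocalyxin fused to EGFP. It is propagated in E. coli through a high-copy ColE1/pUC-type origin with ampicillin selection from the β-lactamase gene, and it also contains an f1 origin for single-stranded DNA production. For selection in mammalian cells, an SV40 early promoter drives a neomycin phosphotransferase gene terminated by an SV40 polyadenylation signal, which would allow G418 selection of stable lines.

The expression cassette is driven by the human CMV immediate-early enhancer and promoter and ends with the bovine growth hormone polyadenylation signal. T7 and SP6 promoters flank the insert. The annotated reading frame begins with a short fragment matching human CD8A, followed by EGFP and then a large fragment of rabbit PODXL. The position of the CD8A piece suggests that it acts as a heterologous signal peptide, with GFP placed at the extracellular amino-terminal end of mature podocalyxin, although the record does not say this explicitly. No VSVG tag is annotated in the feature table despite the backbone name.

The insert carries the S481D substitution, which the record describes as a PKC phosphomimetic mutant. Replacing the serine with aspartate is intended to mimic constitutive phosphorylation at that site. The associated work concerns a molecular switch controlling the orientation of epithelial cell polarization, so the construct is suited to live or fixed imaging of podocalyxin localization and trafficking in epithelial cells, and to comparing the mutant's behaviour with that of the unmutated protein.
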