Addgene plasmid #195224: GFP-PODXL S481D
Purpose: Mammalian expression vector containing GFP tagged Podocalyxin. PKC phosphomimetic mutant.
Depositing lab: David Bryant & Keith Mostov. Depositing organization: University of California, San Francisco (UCSF). Publication: A molecular switch for the orientation of epithelial cell polarization. Bryant DM, Roignot J, Datta A, Overeem AW, Kim M, Yu W, Peng X, Eastburn DJ, Ewald AJ, Werb Z, Mostov KE. Dev Cell. 2014 Oct 27;31(2):171-87. doi: 10.1016/j.devcel.2014.08.027. Epub 2014 Oct 9. PubMed 25307480.
Backbone
  Vector backbone: pcDNA-GFP-VSVG
  Vector type: Mammalian Expression
Growth in bacteria
  Bacterial resistance: Ampicillin, 100 μg/mL
  Growth temperature: 37°C
  Growth strain: DH5alpha
  Copy number: High Copy
Gene/Insert
  Gene/Insert name: PODXL
  Species: O. cuniculus (rabbit)
  Mutation: S481D
  Entrez Gene: PODXL (a.k.a. PC, PCLP-1, PCLP1)
  Cloning method: Unknown
Terms and licenses: Academic/Nonprofit Terms; Industry Terms: Not Available to Industry
How to cite: GFP-PODXL S481D was a gift from David Bryant & Keith Mostov (Addgene plasmid # 195224 ; http://n2t.net/addgene:195224 ; RRID:Addgene_195224)
